Addgene plasmid #228816: EGFP_delta_EHMT1
Purpose: Expression of human EHMT1 with deletion of region between N-terminal 300 aa and C-terminal Ank+SET
Depositing lab: Shravanti Rampalli. Depositing organization: Institute for Stem Cell Science and Regenerative Medicine (inStem), India. Publication: A cytoplasmic form of EHMT1N methylates viral proteins to enable inclusion body maturation and efficient viral replication. Biligiri KK, Sharma NR, Mohanty A, Sarkar DP, Vemula PK, Rampalli S. PLoS Biol. 2024 Nov 7;22(11):e3002871. doi: 10.1371/journal.pbio.3002871. eCollection 2024 Nov. PubMed 39509467.
Backbone
  Vector backbone: pEGFP-C1
  Backbone size w/o insert (bp): 4733
  Vector type: Mammalian Expression
Growth in bacteria
  Bacterial resistance: Kanamycin, 50 μg/mL
  Growth temperature: 37°C
  Growth strain: DH5alpha
  Copy number: High Copy
Gene/Insert
  Gene/Insert name: EHMT1 (alt name: G9a-like protein (GLP))
  Species: H. sapiens (human)
  Insert size (bp): 2300
  Mutation: deletion of region between N-terminal 300 aa and C-terminal Ank+SET
  Entrez Gene: EHMT1 (a.k.a. EHMT1-IT1, EUHMTASE1, Eu-HMTase1, FP13812, GLP, GLP1, KLEFS1, KMT1D)
  Tag / fusion protein: EGFP (N terminal on backbone)
  Cloning method: Restriction Enzyme; 5′ cloning site unknown (unknown if destroyed)
Resource information
  A portion of this plasmid was derived from a plasmid made by: cDNA from Fibroblasts
Terms and licenses: Academic/Nonprofit Terms; Industry Terms: Not Available to Industry
Depositor comments: Please visit https://doi.org/10.1101/2023.11.01.564969 for bioRxiv preprint.
How to cite: EGFP_delta_EHMT1 was a gift from Shravanti Rampalli (Addgene plasmid # 228816 ; http://n2t.net/addgene:228816 ; RRID:Addgene_228816)
