[The description below was written by a language model from this plasmid's Addgene catalogue record and pLannotate feature annotations shown in this document.]
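Description:
EGFP_delta_EHMT1 is a mammalian expression plasmid built on the pEGFP-C1 backbone, about 7.1 kb in the sequenced record. It is maintained in E. coli as a high-copy plasmid through a ColE1/pUC-type origin and is selected with kanamycin. Resistance comes from the Tn5 NeoR/KanR (aminoglycoside phosphotransferase) gene. This gene sits downstream of both the bacterial bla (AmpR) promoter and the SV40 enhancer/early promoter and is terminated by the HSV TK polyadenylation signal, so the same marker can also support G418 selection in mammalian cells. An f1 origin is also present. Short hits annotated as ble, bGH poly(A) and SV40 large T antigen are small fragments rather than functional cassettes.

The payload is a single fusion cassette driven by the human CMV immediate-early enhancer and promoter. EGFP is placed at the N terminus, followed by a truncated human EHMT1 (also called GLP, a histone H3K9 mono- and dimethyltransferase) and then the SV40 polyadenylation signal. According to the record, the roughly 2.3 kb insert was derived from fibroblast cDNA. It carries an internal deletion that joins the N-terminal 300 amino acids to the C-terminal ankyrin-repeat and SET domain portion. The feature table annotates EHMT1 as two adjoining fragments, which is compatible with such a deletion junction, although the exact boundaries and the cloning sites used are not stated.

The construct allows fluorescent tracking of this deletion mutant in transfected mammalian cells. It appears suited to domain-mapping comparisons with other EHMT1 forms, and the associated publication concerns a cytoplasmic N-terminal EHMT1 form that methylates viral proteins during viral replication.
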