Features (pLannotate 1.2.2; 16 found; start..end, strand, type, name):
    278..382     -  promoter       AmpR promoter: bla
    409..837     +  rep_origin     f1 ori (sequence partly withheld): f1 bacteriophage origin of replication; arrow indicates direction of (+) strand synthesis
    871..992     -  polyA_signal   SV40 poly(A) signal: SV40 polyadenylation signal
   1015..1099    -  CDS            large T antigen (fragment): large T antigen from SV40 (simian virus 40)
   1116..1142    -  misc_feature   MCS (fragment): multiple cloning site
   1143..1400    -  CDS            EHMT1 (fragment): EHMT1_HUMAN - Also known as EUHMTASE1, GLP, KIAA1876, KMT1D. Experimental evidence at protein level: Swiss-Prot protein existence level 1. Histone methyltransferase that specifically mono- and dimethylates 'Lys-9' of histone H3 (H3K9me1 and H3K9me2, respectively) in euchromatin. H3K9me represents a specific tag for epigenetic transcriptional repression by recruiting HP1 proteins to methylated histones. Also weakly methylates 'Lys-27' of histone H3 (H3K27me). Also required for DNA methylation, the histone methyltransferase activity is not required for DNA methylation, suggesting that these 2 ac
   1397..3535    -  CDS            EHMT1 (fragment): EHMT1_HUMAN - Also known as EUHMTASE1, GLP, KIAA1876, KMT1D. Experimental evidence at protein level: Swiss-Prot protein existence level 1. Histone methyltransferase that specifically mono- and dimethylates 'Lys-9' of histone H3 (H3K9me1 and H3K9me2, respectively) in euchromatin. H3K9me represents a specific tag for epigenetic transcriptional repression by recruiting HP1 proteins to methylated histones. Also weakly methylates 'Lys-27' of histone H3 (H3K27me). Also required for DNA methylation, the histone methyltransferase activity is not required for DNA methylation, suggesting that these 2 ac
   3551..4267    -  CDS            EGFP: EGFP is a basic (constitutively fluorescent) green fluorescent protein published in 1996, derived from Aequorea victoria. It is reported to be a rapidly-maturing weak dimer with moderate acid sensitivity.
   4312..4515    -  promoter       CMV promoter: human cytomegalovirus (CMV) immediate early promoter
   4516..4819    -  enhancer       CMV enhancer: human cytomegalovirus immediate early enhancer
   4994..5582    -  rep_origin     ori: high-copy-number ColE1/pMB1/pBR322/pUC origin of replication
   5804..5820    +  polyA_signal   bGH poly(A) signal (fragment): bovine growth hormone polyadenylation signal
   5911..5958    -  polyA_signal   HSV TK poly(A) signal: herpes simplex virus thymidine kinase polyadenylation signal (Cole and Stacy, 1985)
   6017..6169    -  CDS            ble (fragment): BLE_KLEPN - Experimental evidence at protein level: Swiss-Prot protein existence level 1. Binding protein with a strong affinity to the bleomycin family of antibiotics. Binds to CL990; an antimitotic-antibiotic compound. From Klebsiella pneumoniae.
   6190..6984    -  CDS            NeoR/KanR: aminoglycoside phosphotransferase from Tn5; aph(3')-II (or nptII); confers resistance to neomycin, kanamycin, and G418 (Geneticin®)
   7019..276     -  promoter       SV40 promoter (across the origin): SV40 enhancer and early promoter
>Addgene plasmid #228816 | EGFP_delta_EHMT1 | addgene full sequence | sequence record 456141 | Addgene NGS Result
TAAATAAAAAAAATTAGTCAGCCATGGGGCGGAGAATGGGCGGAACTGGGCGGAGTTAGGGGCGGGATGG
GCGGAGTTAGGGGCGGGACTATGGTTGCTGACTAATTGAGATGCATGCTTTGCATACTTCTGCCTGCTGG
GGAGCCTGGGGACTTTCCACACCTGGTTGCTGACTAATTGAGATGCATGCTTTGCATACTTCTGCCTGCT
GGGGAGCCTGGGGACTTTCCACACCCTAACTGACACACATTCCACAGCTGGTTCTTTCCGCCTCAGGACT
CTTCCTTTTTCAATATTATTGAAGCATTTATCAGGGTTATTGTCTCATGAGCGGATACATATTTGAATGT
ATTTAGAAAAATAAACAAATAGGGGTTCCGCGCACATTTCCCCGAAAAGTGCCACCTG
[124 nt withheld, positions 409-532]
C
[91 nt withheld, positions 534-624]
A
[49 nt withheld, positions 626-674]
CCTTTGACGTTGGAGTCCACGTTCTTT
[37 nt withheld, positions 702-738]
ACCCTATCTCGGTCTATTCTTTTGATTTATAAGGGATTTTGCCGATTTCGGCCTATTGGTTAAAAAATGA
GCTGATTTAACAAAAATTTAACGCGAATTTTAACAAAATATTAACGCTTACAATTTACGCGTTAAGATAC
ATTGATGAGTTTGGACAAACCACAACTAGAATGCAGTGAAAAAAATGCTTTATTTGTGAAATTTGTGATG
CTATTGCTTTATTTGTAACCATTATAAGCTGCAATAAACAAGTTAACAACAACAATTGCATTCATTTTAT
GTTTCAGGTTCAGGGGGAGGTGTGGGAGGTTTTTTAAAGCAAGTAAAACCTCTACAAATGTGGTATGGCT
GATTATGATCAGTTATCTAGATCCGGTGGATCCCGGGCCCGCGGTACCGTCGACGTGCCGGCACTTGGGG
GAGCCGCAGCGGCAGCTGAAGAGCTTGCCTTTGATGTCCCAGAAGCGCTCTCCATAGTCAAACCCGAGCT
GCTCGCCGGCCTCGATCAGGCGGGTGCTGAAGAAGGCGATCCGGGGGAACCGCAGGTCCTGGTGGGCCAT
GAACACGCGCACGGGCACCAGGTTGGGCTCGCAGTGGTGGTTGATGAACCGGCTGACGTTCCCGTAGAAC
CGCGCGTCGATGCAGTAAACCTCCCCGTCTCGCAGACAAAGGTGCCTGGTGGGATGTCCTGCAGGGACCG
CACGCCCCAGCCCATGTCCCGCGTCCGGTAGAGCTGCAGCCTTGCCCTGAGACCATTCTGTACGACGCGA
TTTCGGCAGTTCCTCCAGCAGGAGCACGCGTGGTTGCATTCGAAGATCAAGGGAGGCTCCGCCATGTTGA
ACTCTGGCAGGAGCCGGCCATCCTTGTCGTACCAGCAGCGCATGCTGAGCTGGCCGCACATGCAGTTGCT
GGAGGAGCAGTCGTCGATGCACACGCAGTACTGCAGATGAGTGATATTTCTGTCGATGTTCATGGGGGAC
GTCACGCAGTTCTGAGAGACGTACTTGTAGTTGCTGGGGCATGGCTCGCTGTCCACGGCGTTGACACAGG
GGATGGGGATGCGCTCGTAGCCTCGAGCGATGTCCCTGCTCACTATCCTCTCCACGGGGCTGGGCCTGTC
GGGGGCCGAGTCCTGCAGAGCCTTGCTCATCTGCAGAGCGCTCCACACCTGAGAGTTGAGGCTCGCACAC
TGCAGGGGCGTCTCTCCTTCCTTGTTCTTTAAGGTGACATCTGAATCCCGAGAAAGAAAGAGGACGACAC
AGTCGTAGCGGTTCTCCCGGGCGGCAATGTGCAGTGGCGAGTCTCCGTGGATGTTCACGGCGTGGAGGTC
GCACTTGGCAGCCAGCAGGATCTCGGCTATGTCCACGCAGCCGGAGAACGCCGCCCAGTGCAGGCAAATG
TTCTCCTCGTTGTCTCGGATGTTGATGTCAGAGCCCTTGGACAGCAGCAGCTTCACGAGGTCCACGTGCT
TGTACTCTGTGGCCCAGATCATGGGTGTCCAGCCTCCGTCATCCTGACAGTTGACGTCCATCTGTCCATT
TGAAAGCAGGTACTGGACCACTTCGTAGTGGCCTTTCTTGGCAGCCAGGTGCAAACACGTAGAGCCCTCT
GCGTCCTTGGGATCCACCAGGGCCCCAGCCTTGATGAGGTACTTCACTGCTTCCAGATGGTTGTTTTCGG
CTGCTTCCATCAACGGGGTCCTCTGGTCTTCTGAGCAGGTGTCAATATTAGCGCCCGCCTGAACCAGCAT
GTGGCAGATGTCCACGTGTCCAGCCTCTGCCGCGGCGTGCAGTGGAGAGCGCTTATTCTGGTGCTCCATT
TTGAAGTTGGGGTCAATTCCGTCCACCAGCATGAGGAGCACCTTCTGAAGCTCCCCTTGCCTGGCGGAGA
AGTACAGCTGCTTTGGGTGGAAGTCGACAGGAACCAGGCTATAGGTTCCCATTCTTCGTTTTTTCTTCCG
AGGTACTGCAGCTGCTGTCTGTGATTTTGTGGTGGCCATGTAGCACTGGTTCTGAGGTAGCGACTGATGA
AGGGATGGGAAGGGGGGTAAAAGCTGCTGTCGTCCAAAGTCAGAAATGTTTTTGTTGACCTCCTCTTTTG
GCTCCTTATGATCTCTAGCTTCTCGAACTTCTCTGGGATCTTTACTGGCTGCATGCAGGCCCACGACGGA
CTTCGGCATGGTCTTGCGTGCCCTGTGGACCTTGACGTCGGCGCCAGGGGCCGGGAGCTTCCTGTCCTCT
GTGTCAGCACTCCCCTCCCCAAGGGTGGCTGGTGGGGCGGCTGGCGTCTGGGGAAAAGCGCTTGGAGTCC
TGCCTTTGCCAGCCCCTCCAGGAAGGGTTTTTGCAGCATGGCCAGGCAGCGAAGAGGCCAGAGTGCTGGT
AGTCCTCAAGGGCTGTGCCTGTAGGGCCGGCTTATTTAAGATGTATCCGTTGCTGCCGATGACAGAAGTC
TGCACAAAGTCGTCGGCAGTGACGTGGTTTTGCTTCGCCGCTTCTGAGTCTCTTTCTGAAACCCCATTTT
CCGCTATCCGAGTTAGTGTGTTGGTGCCATCCTGGGGGTTGACCCTTGCGCTGTCCTGAGTGTGCTTTGC
AGCATTTGCATGACTGCTGGCATCGCTGTTTTCACAAGACCCATAGGTCTCACCGTCCGCAGTCATGTGG
GCCTCTCCTGCCTGTTTCTCTGCTGAGCCTTCGTCGGCAGCCATAGGTGTCTCTTCTCCCAGCAGCTCGG
TTTTCACACAGCAATCCTGCTGAGGCTCCCCCCTCGCCGGAACTGCCTCGGCATCGGCGGCGGCCATGGA
TCTGAGTCCGGACTTGTACAGCTCGTCCATGCCGAGAGTGATCCCGGCGGCGGTCACGAACTCCAGCAGG
ACCATGTGATCGCGCTTCTCGTTGGGGTCTTTGCTCAGGGCGGACTGGGTGCTCAGGTAGTGGTTGTCGG
GCAGCAGCACGGGGCCGTCGCCGATGGGGGTGTTCTGCTGGTAGTGGTCGGCGAGCTGCACGCTGCCGTC
CTCGATGTTGTGGCGGATCTTGAAGTTCACCTTGATGCCGTTCTTCTGCTTGTCGGCCATGATATAGACG
TTGTGGCTGTTGTAGTTGTACTCCAGCTTGTGCCCCAGGATGTTGCCGTCCTCCTTGAAGTCGATGCCCT
TCAGCTCGATGCGGTTCACCAGGGTGTCGCCCTCGAACTTCACCTCGGCGCGGGTCTTGTAGTTGCCGTC
GTCCTTGAAGAAGATGGTGCGCTCCTGGACGTAGCCTTCGGGCATGGCGGACTTGAAGAAGTCGTGCTGC
TTCATGTGGTCGGGGTAGCGGCTGAAGCACTGCACGCCGTAGGTCAGGGTGGTCACGAGGGTGGGCCAGG
GCACGGGCAGCTTGCCGGTGGTGCAGATGAACTTCAGGGTCAGCTTGCCGTAGGTGGCATCGCCCTCGCC
CTCGCCGGACACGCTGAACTTGTGGCCGTTTACGTCGCCGTCCAGCTCGACCAGGATGGGCACCACCCCG
GTGAACAGCTCCTCGCCCTTGCTCACCATGGTGGCGACCGGTAGCGCTAGCGGATCTGACGGTTCACTAA
ACCAGCTCTGCTTATATAGACCTCCCACCGTACACGCCTACCGCCCATTTGCGTCAATGGGGCGGAGTTG
TTACGACATTTTGGAAAGTCCCGTTGATTTTGGTGCCAAAACAAACTCCCATTGACGTCAATGGGGTGGA
GACTTGGAAATCCCCGTGAGTCAAACCGCTATCCACGCCCATTGATGTACTGCCAAAACCGCATCACCAT
GGTAATAGCGATGACTAATACGTAGATGTACTGCCAAGTAGGAAAGTCCCATAAGGTCATGTACTGGGCA
TAATGCCAGGCGGGCCATTTACCGTCATTGACGTCAATAGGGGGCGTACTTGGCATATGATACACTTGAT
GTACTGCCAAGTGGGCAGTTTACCGTAAATACTCCACCCATTGACGTCAATGGAAAGTCCCTATTGGCGT
TACTATGGGAACATACGTCATTATTGACGTCAATGGGCGGGGGTCGTTGGGCGGTCAGCCAGGCGGGCCA
TTTACCGTAAGTTATGTAACGCGGAACTCCATATATGGGCTATGAACTAATGACCCCGTAATTGATTACT
ATTAATAACTAATGCATGGCGGTAATACGGTTATCCACAGAATCAGGGGATAACGCAGGAAAGAACATGT
GAGCAAAAGGCCAGCAAAAGGCCAGGAACCGTAAAAAGGCCGCGTTGCTGGCGTTTTTCCATAGGCTCCG
CCCCCCTGACGAGCATCACAAAAATCGACGCTCAAGTCAGAGGTGGCGAAACCCGACAGGACTATAAAGA
TACCAGGCGTTTCCCCCTGGAAGCTCCCTCGTGCGCTCTCCTGTTCCGACCCTGCCGCTTACCGGATACC
TGTCCGCCTTTCTCCCTTCGGGAAGCGTGGCGCTTTCTCATAGCTCACGCTGTAGGTATCTCAGTTCGGT
GTAGGTCGTTCGCTCCAAGCTGGGCTGTGTGCACGAACCCCCCGTTCAGCCCGACCGCTGCGCCTTATCC
GGTAACTATCGTCTTGAGTCCAACCCGGTAAGACACGACTTATCGCCACTGGCAGCAGCCACTGGTAACA
GGATTAGCAGAGCGAGGTATGTAGGCGGTGCTACAGAGTTCTTGAAGTGGTGGCCTAACTACGGCTACAC
TAGAAGAACAGTATTTGGTATCTGCGCTCTGCTGAAGCCAGTTACCTTCGGAAAAAGAGTTGGTAGCTCT
TGATCCGGCAAACAAACCACCGCTGGTAGCGGTGGTTTTTTTGTTTGCAAGCAGCAGATTACGCGCAGAA
AAAAAGGATCTCAAGAAGATCCTTTGATCTTTTCTACGGGGTCTGACGCTCAGTGGAACGAAAACTCACG
TTAAGGGATTTTGGTCATGAGATTATCAAAAAGGATCTTCACCTAGATCCTTTTAAATTAAAAATGAAGT
TTTAAATCAATCTAAAGTATATATGAGTAACCTGAGGCTATGGCAGGGCCTGCCGCCCCGACGTTGGCTG
CGAGCCCTGGGCCTTCACCCGAACTTGGGGGGTGGGGTGGGGAAAAGGAAGAAACGCGGGCGTATTGGCC
CCAATGGGGTCTCGGTGGGGTATCGACAGAGTGCCAGCCCTGGGACCGAACCCCGCGTTTATGAACAAAC
GACCCAACACCGTGCGTTTTATTCTGTCTTTTTATTGCCGTCATAGCGCGGGTTCCTTCCGGTATTGTCT
CCTTCCGTGTTTCAGTTAGCCTCCCCCTAGGGTGGGCGAAGAACTCCAGCATGAGATCCCCGCGCTGGAG
GATCATCCAGCCGGCGTCCCGGAAAACGATTCCGAAGCCCAACCTTTCATAGAAGGCGGCGGTGGAATCG
AAATCTCGTGATGGCAGGTTGGGCGTCGCTTGGTCGGTCATTTCGAACCCCAGAGTCCCGCTCAGAAGAA
CTCGTCAAGAAGGCGATAGAAGGCGATGCGCTGCGAATCGGGAGCGGCGATACCGTAAAGCACGAGGAAG
CGGTCAGCCCATTCGCCGCCAAGCTCTTCAGCAATATCACGGGTAGCCAACGCTATGTCCTGATAGCGGT
CCGCCACACCCAGCCGGCCACAGTCGATGAATCCAGAAAAGCGGCCATTTTCCACCATGATATTCGGCAA
GCAGGCATCGCCATGGGTCACGACGAGATCCTCGCCGTCGGGCATGCTCGCCTTGAGCCTGGCGAACAGT
TCGGCTGGCGCGAGCCCCTGATGCTCTTCGTCCAGATCATCCTGATCGACAAGACCGGCTTCCATCCGAG
TACGTGCTCGCTCGATGCGATGTTTCGCTTGGTGGTCGAATGGGCAGGTAGCCGGATCAAGCGTATGCAG
CCGCCGCATTGCATCAGCCATGATGGATACTTTCTCGGCAGGAGCAAGGTGAGATGACAGGAGATCCTGC
CCCGGCACTTCGCCCAATAGCAGCCAGTCCCTTCCCGCTTCAGTGACAACGTCGAGCACAGCTGCGCAAG
GAACGCCCGTCGTGGCCAGCCACGATAGCCGCGCTGCCTCGTCTTGCAGTTCATTCAGGGCACCGGACAG
GTCGGTCTTGACAAAAAGAACCGGGCGCCCCTGCGCTGACAGCCGGAACACGGCGGCATCAGAGCAGCCG
ATTGTCTGTTGTGCCCAGTCATAGCCGAATAGCCTCTCCACCCAAGCGGCCGGAGAACCTGCGTGCAATC
CATCTTGTTCAATCATGCGAAACGATCCTCATCCTGTCTCTTGATCGATCTTTGCAAAAGCCTAGGCCTC
CAAAAAAGCCTCCTCACTACTTCTGGAATAGCTCAGAGGCCGAGGCGGCCTCGGCCTCTGCA
